>Addgene plasmid #174582 | pICSL30015 | addgene full sequence | sequence record 344699 | Addgene NGS Result
GATCTTTTCTACGGGGTCTGACGCTCAGTGGAACGAAAACTCACGTTAAGGGATTTTGGTCATGAGATTA
TCAAAAAGGATCTTCACCTAGATCCTTTTAAATTAAAAATGAAGTTTTAAATCAATCTAAAGTATATATG
AGTAAACTTGGTCTGACAGTTATTTGCCGACTACCTTGGTGATCTCGCCTTTTACGTAATGGACAAATTC
TTCCAACTGATCTGCGCGCGAGGCCAAGCGATCTTCTTCTTGTCCAAGATAAGCCTGTCTAGCTTCAAGT
ATGACGGGCTGATACTGGGCCGGCAGGCGCTCCATTGCCCAGTCGGCAGCGACATCCTTCGGCGCGATTT
TGCCGGTTACTGCGCTGTACCAAATGCGGGACAACGTAAGCACTACATTTCGCTCATCGCCAGCCCAGTC
GGGCGGCGAGTTCCATAGCGTTAAGGTTTCATTTAGCGCCTCAAATAGATCCTGTTCAGGAACCGGATCA
AAGAGTTCCTCCGCCGCTGGACCTACCAAGGCAACGCTATGTTCTCTTGCTTTTGTCAGCAAGATAGCCA
GATCAATGTCGATCGTGGCTGGCTCGAAGATACCTGCAAGAATGTCATTGCGCTGCCATTCTCCAAATTG
CAGTTCGCGCTTAGCTGGATAACGCCACGGAATGATGTCGTCGTGCACAACAATGGTGACTTCTACAGCG
CGGAGAATCTCGCTCTCTCCAGGGGAAGCCGAAGTTTCCAAAAGGTCGTTGATCAAAGCTCGCCGCGTTG
TTTCATCAAGCCTTACGGTCACCGTAACCAGCAAATCAATATCGCTGTGTGGCTTCAGGCCGCCATCCAC
TGCGGAGCCGTACAAATGTACGGCCAGCAACGTCGGTTCGAGATGGCGCTCGATGACGCCAACTACCTCT
GATAGTTGAGTCGATACTTCGGCGATCACCGCTTCCCTCATGATGTTTAACTTTGTTTTAGGGCGACTGC
CCTGCTGCGTAACATCGTTGCTGCTCCATAACATCAAACATCGACCCACGGCGTAACGCGCTTGCTGCTT
GGATGCCCGAGGCATAGACTGTACCCCAAAAAAAAACAGTCATAACAAGCCATGAAAACCGCCACTGCGC
CGTTACCACCGCTGCGTTCGGTCAAGGTTCTGGACCAGTTGCGTGAGCGCATACTCTTCCTTTTTCAATA
TTATTGAAGCATTTATCAGGGTTATTGTCTCATGAGCGGATACATATTTGAATGTATTTAGAAAAATAAA
CAAATAGGGGTTCCGCGCACATTTCCCCGAAAAGTGCCACCTGACGTCTAAGAAACCATTATTATCATGA
CATTAACCTATAAAAATAGGCGTATCACGAGGCCCTTTCGTCCACTGAAGAGCCACTGTGGTCTCACCAT
GGCACACCATCACCACCATCACAGCAGCGGCATGAAAATCGAAGAAGGTAAACTGGTAATCTGGATTAAC
GGCGATAAAGGCTATAACGGCCTCGCTGAAGTCGGTAAGAAATTCGAGAAAGATACCGGAATTAAAGTCA
CCGTTGAGCATCCGGATAAACTGGAAGAGAAATTCCCACAGGTTGCGGCAACTGGCGATGGCCCTGACAT
TATCTTCTGGGCACACGACCGCTTTGGTGGCTACGCTCAATCTGGCCTGTTGGCTGAAATCACCCCGGAC
AAAGCGTTCCAGGACAAGCTGTATCCGTTTACCTGGGATGCCGTACGTTACAACGGCAAGCTGATTGCTT
ACCCGATCGCTGTTGAAGCGTTATCGCTGATTTATAACAAAGATCTGCTGCCGAACCCGCCAAAAACCTG
GGAAGAGATCCCGGCGCTGGATAAAGAACTGAAAGCGAAAGGTAAGAGCGCGCTGATGTTCAACCTGCAA
GAACCGTACTTCACCTGGCCGCTGATTGCTGCTGACGGGGGTTATGCGTTCAAGTATGAAAACGGCAAGT
ACGACATTAAAGACGTGGGCGTGGATAACGCTGGCGCGAAAGCGGGTCTGACCTTCCTGGTTGACCTGAT
TAAAAACAAACACATGAATGCAGACACCGATTACTCCATCGCAGAAGCTGCCTTTAATAAAGGCGAAACA
GCGATGACCATCAACGGCCCGTGGGCATGGTCCAACATCGACACCAGCAAAGTGAATTATGGTGTAACGG
TACTGCCGACCTTCAAGGGTCAACCATCCAAACCGTTCGTTGGCGTGCTGAGCGCAGGTATTAACGCCGC
CAGTCCGAACAAAGAGCTGGCAAAAGAGTTCCTCGAAAACTATCTGCTGACTGATGAAGGTCTGGAAGCG
GTTAATAAAGACAAACCGCTGGGTGCCGTAGCGCTGAAGTCTTACGAGGAAGAGTTGGCGAAAGATCCAC
GTATTGCCGCCACTATGGAAAACGCCCAGAAAGGTGAAATCATGCCGAACATCCCGCAGATGTCCGCTTT
CTGGTATGCCGTGCGTACTGCGGTGATCAACGCCGCCAGCGGTCGTCAGACTGTCGATGAAGCCCTGAAA
GACGCGCAGACTAGCAGCGGTCTGGAAGTTCTGTTTCAGGGCCCAATGTGAGACCACGAGTGATTAATGA
ATCGGCCAACGCGCGGGGAGAGGCGGTTTGCGTATTGGGCGCTCTTCCGCTTCCTCGCTCACTGACTCGC
TGCGCTCGGTCGTTCGGCTGCGGCGAGCGGTATCAGCTCACTCAAAGGCGGTAATACGGTTATCCACAGA
ATCAGGGGATAACGCAGGAAAGAACATGTGAGCAAAAGGCCAGCAAAAGGCCAGGAACCGTAAAAAGGCC
GCGTTGCTGGCGTTTTTCCATAGGCTCCGCCCCCCTGACGAGCATCACAAAAATCGACGCTCAAGTCAGA
GGTGGCGAAACCCGACAGGACTATAAAGATACCAGGCGTTTCCCCCTGGAAGCTCCCTCGTGCGCTCTCC
TGTTCCGACCCTGCCGCTTACCGGATACCTGTCCGCCTTTCTCCCTTCGGGAAGCGTGGCGCTTTCTCAT
AGCTCACGCTGTAGGTATCTCAGTTCGGTGTAGGTCGTTCGCTCCAAGCTGGGCTGTGTGCACGAACCCC
CCGTTCAGCCCGACCGCTGCGCCTTATCCGGTAACTATCGTCTTGAGTCCAACCCGGTAAGACACGACTT
ATCGCCACTGGCAGCAGCCACTGGTAACAGGATTAGCAGAGCGAGGTATGTAGGCGGTGCTACAGAGTTC
TTGAAGTGGTGGCCTAACTACGGCTACACTAGAAGAACAGTATTTGGTATCTGCGCTCTGCTGAAGCCAG
TTACCTTCGGAAAAAGAGTTGGTAGCTCTTGATCCGGCAAACAAACCACCGCTGGTAGCGGTGGTTTTTT
TGTTTGCAAGCAGCAGATTACGCGCAGAAAAAAAGGATCTCAAGAAGATCCTTT
Features (pLannotate 1.2.2; 7 found; start..end, strand, type, name):
    163..951     -  CDS            aadA: S3AD_ECOLX - Experimental evidence at protein level: Swiss-Prot protein existence level 1. Mediates bacterial resistance to the antibiotics streptomycin and spectinomycin. From Escherichia coli.
    958..1014    -  CDS            GmR (fragment): gentamycin acetyltransferase; aacC1; confers resistance to gentamycin
   1102..1182    +  CDS            int (fragment): INT2_ECOLX - Protein inferred from homology: Swiss-Prot protein existence level 3. Putative integrase believed to be involved in the insertion of antibiotic resistance genes into plasmids and transposons. From Escherichia coli.
   1173..1277    -  promoter       AmpR promoter: bla
   1432..2532    +  CDS            MBP: maltose binding protein from E. coli; malE (mutated); This version of the gene does not encode a signal sequence, so MBP will remain in the cytosol.
   2583..2632    -  CDS            lacI (fragment): lac repressor; lacI; The lac repressor binds to the lac operator to inhibit transcription in E. coli. This inhibition can be relieved by adding lactose or isopropyl-β-D-thiogalactopyranoside (IPTG).
   2815..3403    -  rep_origin     ori: high-copy-number ColE1/pMB1/pBR322/pUC origin of replication
