[The description below was written by a language model from this plasmid's Addgene catalogue record and pLannotate feature annotations shown in this document.]
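Description:
pICSL30015 is a small (about 3.4 kb) synthetic-biology part plasmid built on the pUAP1 backbone. It serves as a Level 0 module in a modular, hierarchical cloning system of the Golden Gate/MoClo type, where standardised parts are stored individually and later combined into expression units. It is maintained in E. coli at high copy from a ColE1/pUC-type origin of replication. Selection is with spectinomycin through the aadA aminoglycoside adenylyltransferase gene. The annotated AmpR (bla) promoter lies upstream of aadA in the same orientation and so may drive it. Short fragments annotated as gentamicin acetyltransferase, an integrase and lacI are most likely remnants of the sequences from which the resistance cassette and backbone were derived, not functional genes.

The payload is a synthetic N-terminal tag part described as 6xHIS-MBP-3C. It combines a hexahistidine tag for immobilised metal affinity purification with E. coli maltose-binding protein and a 3C protease recognition site. MBP acts as a solubility enhancer and a second affinity handle, and the 3C site allows the whole tag to be cleaved from the fusion partner after purification. The feature table annotates only the MBP coding region, in a version lacking the signal sequence so that the fusion stays in the cytosol. The short His tag and 3C site were not picked up by the automated annotation but are stated in the catalogue entry. No promoter for the insert is annotated, which fits a part intended for assembly and not for direct expression. The record does not state the flanking type IIS restriction sites or fusion overhangs. The module is typically combined with promoter, coding-sequence and terminator parts to produce cleavable His-MBP-tagged recombinant proteins.
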