Addgene plasmid #174582: pICSL30015
Purpose: Level 0 N-terminal tag module carrying 6xHIS-MBP-3C
Depositing lab: Mark Banfield. Depositing organization: John Innes Centre.
Backbone
  Vector backbone: pUAP1
  Vector type: Synthetic Biology
Growth in bacteria
  Bacterial resistance: Spectinomycin, 50 μg/mL
  Growth temperature: 37°C
  Growth strain: DH5alpha
  Copy number: High Copy
Gene/Insert
  Gene/Insert name: 6xHIS-MBP-3C
  Species: Synthetic
  Cloning method: Unknown
  Sequencing primers: 5′ TCTGTGGATAACCGTATTACCGC; 3′ CCGAAAAGTGCCACCTGACG
Terms and licenses: Academic/Nonprofit Terms; Industry Terms: Not Available to Industry
How to cite: pICSL30015 was a gift from Mark Banfield (Addgene plasmid # 174582 ; http://n2t.net/addgene:174582 ; RRID:Addgene_174582)
